Addgene plasmid #124132: pQE60-RRF-His
Purpose: Bacterial expression plasmid for PURE system components
Depositing lab: Sebastian Maerkl & Takuya Ueda. Depositing organization: The University of Tokyo. Publication: Cell-free translation reconstituted with purified components. Shimizu Y, Inoue A, Tomari Y, Suzuki T, Yokogawa T, Nishikawa K, Ueda T. Nat Biotechnol. 2001 Aug;19(8):751-5. doi: 10.1038/90802. PubMed 11479568.
Backbone
  Vector backbone: pQE60
  Vector type: Bacterial Expression
Growth in bacteria
  Bacterial resistance: Ampicillin, 100 μg/mL
  Growth temperature: 37°C
  Growth strain: NEB Stable ; JM109
  Copy number: High Copy
Gene/Insert
  Gene/Insert name: Ribosome recycling factor (alt names: frr; RRF)
  Species: Escherichia coli
  Entrez Gene: frr (a.k.a. b0172, ECK0171, rrf)
  Tag / fusion protein: 6x-His (N terminal on insert)
  Cloning method: Restriction Enzyme; 5′ cloning site Unknown (unknown if destroyed)
Terms and licenses: Academic/Nonprofit Terms; Industry Terms: Not Available to Industry
Depositor comments: It is recommended to screen DNA preps from multiple colonies by Sanger sequencing, as this plasmid may be prone to deletions in the promoter region.
How to cite: pQE60-RRF-His was a gift from Sebastian Maerkl & Takuya Ueda (Addgene plasmid # 124132 ; http://n2t.net/addgene:124132 ; RRID:Addgene_124132)
