[The description below was written by a language model from this plasmid's Addgene catalogue record and pLannotate feature annotations shown in this document.]
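Description:
pQE60-RRF-His is a bacterial expression plasmid built on the pQE60 backbone for producing His-tagged *Escherichia coli* ribosome recycling factor (RRF, the product of the frr gene), one of the purified protein components used to assemble the PURE reconstituted cell-free translation system. It is a small (about 4 kb), high-copy plasmid that replicates from a ColE1/pMB1-type origin and is selected with ampicillin through a β-lactamase gene driven by its own bla promoter. The annotation also picks up backbone remnants typical of this vector family: a pBR322 bom region, a short rop fragment, and a partial cat promoter and chloramphenicol acetyltransferase coding fragment followed by the rrnB T1 terminator. Because these are annotated only as fragments and the record lists ampicillin alone, chloramphenicol resistance should not be assumed.

The frr open reading frame sits downstream of the bacteriophage T5 promoter, which is recognised by the host *E. coli* RNA polymerase and carries an embedded lac operator, with a second lac operator just after it. Expression is therefore repressed by LacI and induced with IPTG; no lacI gene is annotated on the plasmid, so repressor must come from the host. Transcription ends at the lambda t0 terminator. The catalogue entry describes the 6xHis tag as N-terminal on the insert, but in the sequenced record the His-tag coding segment lies immediately downstream of frr, which indicates a C-terminal tag, as the plasmid name also suggests. The tag allows purification by immobilised metal affinity chromatography. The depositor notes that the plasmid may be prone to deletions in the promoter region, so sequence verification of individual isolates is advised.
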