Features (pLannotate 1.2.2; 13 found; start..end, strand, type, name):
    535..1395    -  CDS            AmpR: β-lactamase; bla; confers resistance to ampicillin, carbenicillin, and related antibiotics
   1396..1500    -  promoter       AmpR promoter: bla
   1610..1654    +  promoter       T5 promoter: bacteriophage T5 promoter for E. coli RNA polymerase, with embedded lac operator
   1662..1678    +  protein_bind   lac operator: The lac repressor binds to the lac operator to inhibit transcription in E. coli. This inhibition can be relieved by adding lactose or isopropyl-β-D-thiogalactopyranoside (IPTG). lac repressor encoded by lacI
   1713..2267    +  CDS            frr (sequence withheld): RRF_ECOLI - Also known as rrf. Experimental evidence at protein level: Swiss-Prot protein existence level 1. Responsible for the release of ribosomes from messenger RNA at the termination of protein biosynthesis. May increase the efficiency of translation by recycling ribosomes from one round of translation to another. From Escherichia coli (strain K12).
   2280..2297    +  CDS            7xHis (fragment): 6xHis affinity tag
   2320..2414    +  terminator     lambda t0 terminator: transcription terminator from phage lambda
   2429..2457    +  promoter       cat promoter (fragment): promoter of the E. coli cat gene encoding chloramphenicol acetyltransferase
   2458..3121    +  CDS            CmR (fragment): chloramphenicol acetyltransferase; cat; confers resistance to chloramphenicol
   3186..3272    +  terminator     rrnB T1 terminator: Escherichia coli rrnB; transcription terminator T1 from the E. coli rrnB gene
   3284..3325    +  CDS            rop (fragment): Rop protein, which maintains plasmids at low copy number; rop
   3427..3567    +  misc_feature   bom: basis of mobility region from pBR322
   3753..364     -  rep_origin     ori (across the origin): high-copy-number ColE1/pMB1/pBR322/pUC origin of replication
>Addgene plasmid #124132 | pQE60-RRF-His | addgene full sequence | sequence record 258714 | Addgene NGS Result
GTAGGTCGTTCGCTCCAAGCTGGGCTGTGTGCACGAACCCCCCGTTCAGCCCGACCGCTGCGCCTTATCC
GGTAACTATCGTCTTGAGTCCAACCCGGTAAGACACGACTTATCGCCACTGGCAGCAGCCACTGGTAACA
GGATTAGCAGAGCGAGGTATGTAGGCGGTGCTACAGAGTTCTTGAAGTGGTGGCCTAACTACGGCTACAC
TAGAAGGACAGTATTTGGTATCTGCGCTCTGCTGAAGCCAGTTACCTTCGGAAAAAGAGTTGGTAGCTCT
TGATCCGGCAAACAAACCACCGCTGGTAGCGGTGGTTTTTTTGTTTGCAAGCAGCAGATTACGCGCAGAA
AAAAAGGATCTCAAGAAGATCCTTTGATCTTTTCTACGGGGTCTGACGCTCAGTGGAACGAAAACTCACG
TTAAGGGATTTTGGTCATGAGATTATCAAAAAGGATCTTCACCTAGATCCTTTTAAATTAAAAATGAAGT
TTTAAATCAATCTAAAGTATATATGAGTAAACTTGGTCTGACAGTTACCAATGCTTAATCAGTGAGGCAC
CTATCTCAGCGATCTGTCTATTTCGTTCATCCATAGTTGCCTGACTCCCCGTCGTGTAGATAACTACGAT
ACGGGAGGGCTTACCATCTGGCCCCAGTGCTGCAATGATACCGCGAGACCCACGCTCACCGGCTCCAGAT
TTATCAGCAATAAACCAGCCAGCCGGAAGGGCCGAGCGCAGAAGTGGTCCTGCAACTTTATCCGCCTCCA
TCCAGTCTATTAATTGTTGCCGGGAAGCTAGAGTAAGTAGTTCGCCAGTTAATAGTTTGCGCAACGTTGT
TGCCATTGCTACAGGCATCGTGGTGTCACGCTCGTCGTTTGGTATGGCTTCATTCAGCTCCGGTTCCCAA
CGATCAAGGCGAGTTACATGATCCCCCATGTTGTGCAAAAAAGCGGTTAGCTCCTTCGGTCCTCCGATCG
TTGTCAGAAGTAAGTTGGCCGCAGTGTTATCACTCATGGTTATGGCAGCACTGCATAATTCTCTTACTGT
CATGCCATCCGTAAGATGCTTTTCTGTGACTGGTGAGTACTCAACCAAGTCATTCTGAGAATAGTGTATG
CGGCGACCGAGTTGCTCTTGCCCGGCGTCAATACGGGATAATACCGCGCCACATAGCAGAACTTTAAAAG
TGCTCATCATTGGAAAACGTTCTTCGGGGCGAAAACTCTCAAGGATCTTACCGCTGTTGAGATCCAGTTC
GATGTAACCCACTCGTGCACCCAACTGATCTTCAGCATCTTTTACTTTCACCAGCGTTTCTGGGTGAGCA
AAAACAGGAAGGCAAAATGCCGCAAAAAAGGGAATAAGGGCGACACGGAAATGTTGAATACTCATACTCT
TCCTTTTTCAATATTATTGAAGCATTTATCAGGGTTATTGTCTCATGAGCGGATACATATTTGAATGTAT
TTAGAAAAATAAACAAATAGGGGTTCCGCGCACATTTCCCCGAAAAGTGCCACCTGACGTCTAAGAAACC
ATTATTATCATGACATTAACCTATAAAAATAGGCGTATCACGAGGCCCTTTCGTCTTCACCTCGAGAAAT
CATAAAAAATTTATTTGCTTTGTGAGCGGATAACAATTATAATAGATTCAATTGTGAGCGGATAACAATT
TCACACAGAATTCGTTTTCAAGGATTCGTAAC
[555 nt withheld, positions 1713-2267]
GGATCCAGATCTCATCACCATCACCATCACTAAGCTTAATTAGCTGAGCTTGGACTCCTGTTGATAGATC
CAGTAATGACCTCAGAACTCCATCTGGATTTGTTCAGAACGCTCGGTTGCCGCCGGGCGTTTTTTATTGG
TGAGAATCCAAGCTAGCTTGGCGAGATTTTCAGGAGCTAAGGAAGCTAAAATGGAGAAAAAAATCACTGG
ATATACCACCGTTGATATATCCCAATGGCATCGTAAAGAACATTTTGAGGCATTTCAGTCAGTTGCTCAA
TGTACCTATAACCAGACCGTTCAGCTGGATATTACGGCCTTTTTAAAGACCGTAAAGAAAAATAAGCACA
AGTTTTATCCGGCCTTTATTCACATTCTTGCCCGCCTGATGAATGCTCATCCGGAATTTCGTATGGCAAT
GAAAGACGGTGAGCTGGTGATATGGGATAGTGTTCACCCTTGTTACACCGTTTTCCATGAGCAAACTGAA
ACGTTTTCATCGCTCTGGAGTGAATACCACGACGATTTCCGGCAGTTTCTACACATATATTCGCAAGATG
TGGCGTGTTACGGTGAAAACCTGGCCTATTTCCCTAAAGGGTTTATTGAGAATATGTTTTTCGTCTCAGC
CAATCCCTGGGTGAGTTTCACCAGTTTTGATTTAAACGTGGCCAATATGGACAACTTCTTCGCCCCCGTT
TTCACCATGCATGGGCAAATATTATACGCAAGGCGACAAGGTGCTGATGCCGCTGGCGATTCAGGTTCAT
CATGCCGTTTGTGATGGCTTCCATGTCGGCAGAATGCTTAATGAATTACAACAGTACTGCGATGAGTGGC
AGGGCGGGGCGTAATTTTTTTAAGGCAGTTATTGGTGCCCTTAAACGCCTGGGGTAATGACTCTCTAGCT
TGAGGCATCAAATAAAACGAAAGGCTCAGTCGAAAGACTGGGCCTTTCGTTTTATCTGTTGTTTGTCGGT
GAACGCTCTCCTGAGTAGGACAAATCCGCCCTCTAGAGCTGCCTCGCGCGTTTCGGTGATGACGGTGAAA
ACCTCTGACACATGCAGCTCCCGGAGACGGTCACAGCTTGTCTGTAAGCGGATGCCGGGAGCAGACAAGC
CCGTCAGGGCGCGTCAGCGGGTGTTGGCGGGTGTCGGGGCGCAGCCATGACCCAGTCACGTAGCGATAGC
GGAGTGTATACTGGCTTAACTATGCGGCATCAGAGCAGATTGTACTGAGAGTGCACCATATGCGGTGTGA
AATACCGCACAGATGCGTAAGGAGAAAATACCGCATCAGGCGCTCTTCCGCTTCCTCGCTCACTGACTCG
CTGCGCTCGGTCGTTCGGCTGCGGCGAGCGGTATCAGCTCACTCAAAGGCGGTAATACGGTTATCCACAG
AATCAGGGGATAACGCAGGAAAGAACATGTGAGCAAAAGGCCAGCAAAAGGCCAGGAACCGTAAAAAGGC
CGCGTTGCTGGCGTTTTTCCATAGGCTCCGCCCCCCTGACGAGCATCACAAAAATCGACGCTCAAGTCAG
AGGTGGCGAAACCCGACAGGACTATAAAGATACCAGGCGTTTCCCCCTGGAAGCTCCCTCGTGCGCTCTC
CTGTTCCGACCCTGCCGCTTACCGGATACCTGTCCGCCTTTCTCCCTTCGGGAAGCGTGGCGCTTTCTCA
TAGCTCACGCTGTAGGTATCTCAGTTCGGT
