>Addgene plasmid #124132 | pQE60-RRF-His | depositor partial sequence | sequence record 236260 | Sequencing result for the insert
TTYCMGAGGCCCTTTCGTCTTCACCTCGAGAAATCATAAAAAATTTATTTGCTTTGTGAGCGGATAACAA
TTATAATAGATTCAATTGTGAGCGGATAACAATTTCACACAGAATTCGTTTTCAAGGATTCGTAAC
[555 nt withheld, positions 137-691]
GGATCCAGATCTCATCACCATCACCATCACTAAGCTTAATTAGCTGAGCTTGGACTCCTGTTGATAGATC
CAGTAATGACCTCAGAACTCCATCTGGATTTGTTCAGAACGCTCGGTTGCCGCCGGGCGTTTTTTA
